Addgene plasmid #61460: FUGW-PK-hLC3
Purpose: Express pHluorin-mKate2-hLC3 (PK-hLC3) in mammalian cells for monitoring autophagy, based on FUGW (3rd gen lentiviral plasmid)
Depositing lab: Isei Tanida. Depositing organization: Japan Institute for Health Security. Publication: A Super-Ecliptic, pHluorin-mKate2, Tandem Fluorescent Protein-Tagged Human LC3 for the Monitoring of Mammalian Autophagy. Tanida I, Ueno T, Uchiyama Y. PLoS One. 2014 Oct 23;9(10):e110600. doi: 10.1371/journal.pone.0110600. eCollection 2014. PubMed 25340751.
Backbone
  Vector backbone: FUGW
  Backbone size w/o insert (bp): 9000
  Total vector size (bp): 11000
  Vector type: Mammalian Expression, Lentiviral
Growth in bacteria
  Bacterial resistance: Ampicillin, 100 μg/mL
  Growth temperature: 37°C
  Growth strain: Stbl3
  Copy number: Unknown
Gene/Insert
  Gene/Insert name: PK-hLC3 (alt name: pHluorin-mKate2-hLC3)
  Species: H. sapiens (human)
  Entrez Gene: MAP1LC3B (a.k.a. ATG8F, LC3B, MAP1A/1BLC3, MAP1LC3B-a)
Terms and licenses: Academic/Nonprofit Terms; Industry Terms: Not Available to Industry
Depositor comments: We thank Dr. James Edward Rothman for providing respective pHluorin.
How to cite: FUGW-PK-hLC3 was a gift from Isei Tanida (Addgene plasmid # 61460 ; http://n2t.net/addgene:61460 ; RRID:Addgene_61460)
