[The description below was written by a language model from this plasmid's Addgene catalogue record and pLannotate feature annotations shown in this document.]
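Description:
FUGW-PK-hLC3 is a third-generation lentiviral transfer plasmid of about 11 kb, built on the FUGW backbone, for expressing a tandem fluorescent autophagy reporter in mammalian cells. It is propagated in E. coli through a high-copy ColE1/pUC-type origin with ampicillin selection (AmpR). The backbone also carries an f1 origin and an SV40 promoter/EM7-driven bleomycin/Zeocin resistance cassette with an SV40 poly(A) signal. The viral portion begins with a CMV enhancer/promoter fused to a truncated HIV-1 5' LTR, which allows Tat-independent transcription of the genomic RNA in packaging cells. This is followed by the Ψ packaging signal with a partial gag sequence, the Rev response element for nuclear export, and the cPPT/CTS element that aids nuclear import of the reverse-transcribed genome. A truncated LTR sits at the 3' end, followed by a bGH poly(A) signal outside the viral unit.

The payload lies between the cPPT and the 3' LTR. The human ubiquitin C promoter drives a single fusion open reading frame of superecliptic pHluorin, mKate2 and human LC3B (MAP1LC3B), with a WPRE downstream to enhance transcript stability and expression. LC3 becomes associated with autophagosomal membranes, so the fusion marks these structures. pHluorin is a green fluorescent protein that is bright at neutral pH but nearly dark in acid, whereas the red mKate2 is only moderately acid-sensitive. Neutral autophagosomes should therefore show both colours, and acidic autolysosomes mainly red, which lets autophagic progression be followed by imaging. The construct can be used by transfection or packaged into lentivirus for stable transduction.
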