Features (pLannotate 1.2.2; 33 found; start..end, strand, type, name):
    376..423     +  promoter       EM7 promoter: synthetic bacterial promoter&nbsp
    442..816     +  CDS            BleoR: antibiotic-binding protein; Sh ble from Streptoalloteichus hindustanus; confers resistance to bleomycin, phleomycin, and Zeocin™
    826..951     +  CDS            ble (fragment): BLE_KLEPN - Experimental evidence at protein level: Swiss-Prot protein existence level 1. Binding protein with a strong affinity to the bleomycin family of antibiotics. Binds to CL990; an antimitotic-antibiotic compound. From Klebsiella pneumoniae.
    946..1067    +  polyA_signal   SV40 poly(A) signal: SV40 polyadenylation signal
   1138..1160    -  protein_bind   lac operator (fragment): The lac repressor binds to the lac operator to inhibit transcription in E. coli. This inhibition can be relieved by adding lactose or isopropyl-β-D-thiogalactopyranoside (IPTG). lac repressor encoded by lacI
   1164..1194    -  promoter       lac promoter: promoter for the E. coli lac operon
   1209..1230    -  protein_bind   CAP binding site: CAP binding activates transcription in the presence of cAMP. E. coli catabolite activator protein
   1243..1335    -  CDS            lacI (fragment): lac repressor; lacI; The lac repressor binds to the lac operator to inhibit transcription in E. coli. This inhibition can be relieved by adding lactose or isopropyl-β-D-thiogalactopyranoside (IPTG).
   1518..2106    -  rep_origin     ori: high-copy-number ColE1/pMB1/pBR322/pUC origin of replication
   2277..3137    -  CDS            AmpR: β-lactamase; bla; confers resistance to ampicillin, carbenicillin, and related antibiotics
   3138..3242    -  promoter       AmpR promoter: bla
   3301..3353    -  misc_feature   bom (fragment): basis of mobility region from pBR322
   3508..3887    +  enhancer       CMV enhancer: human cytomegalovirus immediate early enhancer
   3888..4087    +  promoter       CMV promoter: human cytomegalovirus (CMV) immediate early promoter
   4105..4285    +  LTR            5' LTR (truncated): truncated 5' long terminal repeat (LTR) from HIV-1
   4332..4457    +  misc_feature   HIV-1 Ψ: packaging signal of human immunodeficiency virus type 1
   4441..4804    +  CDS            HIV-1 gag (fragment): gag protein from human immunodeficiency virus 1; gag
   4950..5183    +  misc_feature   RRE: The Rev response element (RRE) of HIV-1 allows for Rev-dependent mRNA export from the nucleus to the cytoplasm.
   5560..5660    +  CDS            Rev (fragment): human immunodeficiency virus 1 (HIV-1) Rev protein; rev; enhances nuclear export of unspliced and incompletely spliced viral mRNAs
   5710..5827    +  misc_feature   cPPT/CTS: central polypurine tract and central termination sequence of HIV-1
   5892..7103    +  promoter       UbC promoter: human ubiquitin C promoter
   7114..7137    -  misc_feature   MCS (fragment): pUC18/19 multiple cloning site
   7150..7863    +  CDS            superecliptic pHluorin: pH-sensitive mutant of green fluorescent protein (Ng et al., 2002) excited strongly by blue light at neutral pH but minimally fluorescent at acidic pH
   7882..8577    +  CDS            mKate2: mKate2 is a basic (constitutively fluorescent) red fluorescent protein published in 2009, derived from Entacmaea quadricolor. It is reported to be a rapidly-maturing monomer with moderate acid sensitivity.
   8605..8979    +  CDS            MAP1LC3B: MLP3B_HUMAN - Also known as MAP1ALC3. Experimental evidence at protein level: Swiss-Prot protein existence level 1. Ubiquitin-like modifier involved in formation of autophagosomal vacuoles (autophagosomes). Plays a role in mitophagy which contributes to regulate mitochondrial quantity and quality by eliminating the mitochondria to a basal level to fulfill cellular energy requirements and preventing excess ROS production (PubMed:28017329). While LC3s are involved in elongation of the phagophore membrane, the GABARAP/GATE-16 subfamily is essential for a later stage in autophagosome maturation. P
   8983..9007    +  misc_feature   MCS (fragment): pBluescript multiple cloning site
   9007..9595    +  misc_feature   WPRE: woodchuck hepatitis virus posttranscriptional regulatory element
   9532..10113   +  CDS            nef (fragment): NEF_HV1H2 - Experimental evidence at protein level: Swiss-Prot protein existence level 1. Extracellular Nef protein targets CD4(+) T-lymphocytes for apoptosis by interacting with CXCR4 surface receptors. From Human immunodeficiency virus type 1 group M subtype B (isolate HXB2) (HIV-1).
  10120..10300   +  LTR            5' LTR (truncated): truncated 5' long terminal repeat (LTR) from HIV-1
  10332..10556   +  polyA_signal   bGH poly(A) signal: bovine growth hormone polyadenylation signal
  10560..10581   +  promoter       SV40 promoter (fragment): SV40 enhancer and early promoter
  10602..11030   +  rep_origin     f1 ori (sequence partly withheld): f1 bacteriophage origin of replication; arrow indicates direction of (+) strand synthesis
  11044..328     +  promoter       SV40 promoter (across the origin): SV40 enhancer and early promoter
>Addgene plasmid #61460 | FUGW-PK-hLC3 | addgene full sequence | sequence record 402625 | Addgene NGS Result
GTGTCAGTTAGGGTGTGGAAAGTCCCCAGGCTCCCCAGCAGGCAGAAGTATGCAAAGCATGCATCTCAAT
TAGTCAGCAACCAGGTGTGGAAAGTCCCCAGGCTCCCCAGCAGGCAGAAGTATGCAAAGCATGCATCTCA
ATTAGTCAGCAACCATAGTCCCGCCCCTAACTCCGCCCATCCCGCCCCTAACTCCGCCCAGTTCCGCCCA
TTCTCCGCCCCATGGCTGACTAATTTTTTTTATTTATGCAGAGGCCGAGGCCGCCTCTGCCTCTGAGCTA
TTCCAGAAGTAGTGAGGAGGCTTTTTTGGAGGCCTAGGCTTTTGCAAAAAGCTCCCGGGAGCTTGTATAT
CCATTTTCGGATCTGATCAGCACGTGTTGACAATTAATCATCGGCATAGTATATCGGCATAGTATAATAC
GACAAGGTGAGGAACTAAACCATGGCCAAGTTGACCAGTGCCGTTCCGGTGCTCACCGCGCGCGACGTCG
CCGGAGCGGTCGAGTTCTGGACCGACCGGCTCGGGTTCTCCCGGGACTTCGTGGAGGACGACTTCGCCGG
TGTGGTCCGGGACGACGTGACCCTGTTCATCAGCGCGGTCCAGGACCAGGTGGTGCCGGACAACACCCTG
GCCTGGGTGTGGGTGCGCGGCCTGGACGAGCTGTACGCCGAGTGGTCGGAGGTCGTGTCCACGAACTTCC
GGGACGCCTCCGGGCCGGCCATGACCGAGATCGGCGAGCAGCCGTGGGGGCGGGAGTTCGCCCTGCGCGA
CCCGGCCGGCAACTGCGTGCACTTCGTGGCCGAGGAGCAGGACTGACACGTGCTACGAGATTTCGATTCC
ACCGCCGCCTTCTATGAAAGGTTGGGCTTCGGAATCGTTTTCCGGGACGCCGGCTGGATGATCCTCCAGC
GCGGGGATCTCATGCTGGAGTTCTTCGCCCACCCCAACTTGTTTATTGCAGCTTATAATGGTTACAAATA
AAGCAATAGCATCACAAATTTCACAAATAAAGCATTTTTTTCACTGCATTCTAGTTGTGGTTTGTCCAAA
CTCATCAATGTATCTTATCATGTCTGTATACCGTCGACCTCTAGCTAGAGCTTGGCGTAATCATGGTCAT
AGCTGTTTCCTGTGTGAAATTGTTATCCGCTCACAATTCCACACAACATACGAGCCGGAAGCATAAAGTG
TAAAGCCTGGGGTGCCTAATGAGTGAGCTAACTCACATTAATTGCGTTGCGCTCACTGCCCGCTTTCCAG
TCGGGAAACCTGTCGTGCCAGCTGCATTAATGAATCGGCCAACGCGCGGGGAGAGGCGGTTTGCGTATTG
GGCGCTCTTCCGCTTCCTCGCTCACTGACTCGCTGCGCTCGGTCGTTCGGCTGCGGCGAGCGGTATCAGC
TCACTCAAAGGCGGTAATACGGTTATCCACAGAATCAGGGGATAACGCAGGAAAGAACATGTGAGCAAAA
GGCCAGCAAAAGGCCAGGAACCGTAAAAAGGCCGCGTTGCTGGCGTTTTTCCATAGGCTCCGCCCCCCTG
ACGAGCATCACAAAAATCGACGCTCAAGTCAGAGGTGGCGAAACCCGACAGGACTATAAAGATACCAGGC
GTTTCCCCCTGGAAGCTCCCTCGTGCGCTCTCCTGTTCCGACCCTGCCGCTTACCGGATACCTGTCCGCC
TTTCTCCCTTCGGGAAGCGTGGCGCTTTCTCATAGCTCACGCTGTAGGTATCTCAGTTCGGTGTAGGTCG
TTCGCTCCAAGCTGGGCTGTGTGCACGAACCCCCCGTTCAGCCCGACCGCTGCGCCTTATCCGGTAACTA
TCGTCTTGAGTCCAACCCGGTAAGACACGACTTATCGCCACTGGCAGCAGCCACTGGTAACAGGATTAGC
AGAGCGAGGTATGTAGGCGGTGCTACAGAGTTCTTGAAGTGGTGGCCTAACTACGGCTACACTAGAAGAA
CAGTATTTGGTATCTGCGCTCTGCTGAAGCCAGTTACCTTCGGAAAAAGAGTTGGTAGCTCTTGATCCGG
CAAACAAACCACCGCTGGTAGCGGTGGTTTTTTTGTTTGCAAGCAGCAGATTACGCGCAGAAAAAAAGGA
TCTCAAGAAGATCCTTTGATCTTTTCTACGGGGTCTGACGCTCAGTGGAACGAAAACTCACGTTAAGGGA
TTTTGGTCATGAGATTATCAAAAAGGATCTTCACCTAGATCCTTTTAAATTAAAAATGAAGTTTTAAATC
AATCTAAAGTATATATGAGTAAACTTGGTCTGACAGTTACCAATGCTTAATCAGTGAGGCACCTATCTCA
GCGATCTGTCTATTTCGTTCATCCATAGTTGCCTGACTCCCCGTCGTGTAGATAACTACGATACGGGAGG
GCTTACCATCTGGCCCCAGTGCTGCAATGATACCGCGAGACCCACGCTCACCGGCTCCAGATTTATCAGC
AATAAACCAGCCAGCCGGAAGGGCCGAGCGCAGAAGTGGTCCTGCAACTTTATCCGCCTCCATCCAGTCT
ATTAATTGTTGCCGGGAAGCTAGAGTAAGTAGTTCGCCAGTTAATAGTTTGCGCAACGTTGTTGCCATTG
CTACAGGCATCGTGGTGTCACGCTCGTCGTTTGGTATGGCTTCATTCAGCTCCGGTTCCCAACGATCAAG
GCGAGTTACATGATCCCCCATGTTGTGCAAAAAAGCGGTTAGCTCCTTCGGTCCTCCGATCGTTGTCAGA
AGTAAGTTGGCCGCAGTGTTATCACTCATGGTTATGGCAGCACTGCATAATTCTCTTACTGTCATGCCAT
CCGTAAGATGCTTTTCTGTGACTGGTGAGTACTCAACCAAGTCATTCTGAGAATAGTGTATGCGGCGACC
GAGTTGCTCTTGCCCGGCGTCAATACGGGATAATACCGCGCCACATAGCAGAACTTTAAAAGTGCTCATC
ATTGGAAAACGTTCTTCGGGGCGAAAACTCTCAAGGATCTTACCGCTGTTGAGATCCAGTTCGATGTAAC
CCACTCGTGCACCCAACTGATCTTCAGCATCTTTTACTTTCACCAGCGTTTCTGGGTGAGCAAAAACAGG
AAGGCAAAATGCCGCAAAAAAGGGAATAAGGGCGACACGGAAATGTTGAATACTCATACTCTTCCTTTTT
CAATATTATTGAAGCATTTATCAGGGTTATTGTCTCATGAGCGGATACATATTTGAATGTATTTAGAAAA
ATAAACAAATAGGGGTTCCGCGCACATTTCCCCGAAAAGTGCCACCTGACGTCGACGGATCGGGAGATCT
CCCGATCCCCTATGGTGCACTCTCAGTACAATCTGCTCTGATGCCGCATAGTTAAGCCAGTATCTGCTCC
CTGCTTGTGTGTTGGAGGTCGCTGAGTAGTGCGCGAGCAAAATTTAAGCTACAACAAGGCAAGGCTTGAC
CGACAATTGCATGAAGAATCTGCTTAGGGTTAGGCGTTTTGCGCTGCTTCGCGATGTACGGGCCAGATAT
ACGCGTTGACATTGATTATTGACTAGTTATTAATAGTAATCAATTACGGGGTCATTAGTTCATAGCCCAT
ATATGGAGTTCCGCGTTACATAACTTACGGTAAATGGCCCGCCTGGCTGACCGCCCAACGACCCCCGCCC
ATTGACGTCAATAATGACGTATGTTCCCATAGTAACGCCAATAGGGACTTTCCATTGACGTCAATGGGTG
GAGTATTTACGGTAAACTGCCCACTTGGCAGTACATCAAGTGTATCATATGCCAAGTACGCCCCCTATTG
ACGTCAATGACGGTAAATGGCCCGCCTGGCATTATGCCCAGTACATGACCTTATGGGACTTTCCTACTTG
GCAGTACATCTACGTATTAGTCATCGCTATTACCATGGTGATGCGGTTTTGGCAGTACATCAATGGGCGT
GGATAGCGGTTTGACTCACGGGGATTTCCAAGTCTCCACCCCATTGACGTCAATGGGAGTTTGTTTTGGC
ACCAAAATCAACGGGACTTTCCAAAATGTCGTAACAACTCCGCCCCATTGACGCAAATGGGCGGTAGGCG
TGTACGGTGGGAGGTCTATATAAGCAGCGCGTTTTGCCTGTACTGGGTCTCTCTGGTTAGACCAGATCTG
AGCCTGGGAGCTCTCTGGCTAACTAGGGAACCCACTGCTTAAGCCTCAATAAAGCTTGCCTTGAGTGCTT
CAAGTAGTGTGTGCCCGTCTGTTGTGTGACTCTGGTAACTAGAGATCCCTCAGACCCTTTTAGTCAGTGT
GGAAAATCTCTAGCAGTGGCGCCCGAACAGGGACTTGAAAGCGAAAGGGAAACCAGAGGAGCTCTCTCGA
CGCAGGACTCGGCTTGCTGAAGCGCGCACGGCAAGAGGCGAGGGGCGGCGACTGGTGAGTACGCCAAAAA
TTTTGACTAGCGGAGGCTAGAAGGAGAGAGATGGGTGCGAGAGCGTCAGTATTAAGCGGGGGAGAATTAG
ATCGCGATGGGAAAAAATTCGGTTAAGGCCAGGGGGAAAGAAAAAATATAAATTAAAACATATAGTATGG
GCAAGCAGGGAGCTAGAACGATTCGCAGTTAATCCTGGCCTGTTAGAAACATCAGAAGGCTGTAGACAAA
TACTGGGACAGCTACAACCATCCCTTCAGACAGGATCAGAAGAACTTAGATCATTATATAATACAGTAGC
AACCCTCTATTGTGTGCATCAAAGGATAGAGATAAAAGACACCAAGGAAGCTTTAGACAAGATAGAGGAA
GAGCAAAACAAAAGTAAGACCACCGCACAGCAAGCGGCCGCTGATCTTCAGACCTGGAGGAGGAGATATG
AGGGACAATTGGAGAAGTGAATTATATAAATATAAAGTAGTAAAAATTGAACCATTAGGAGTAGCACCCA
CCAAGGCAAAGAGAAGAGTGGTGCAGAGAGAAAAAAGAGCAGTGGGAATAGGAGCTTTGTTCCTTGGGTT
CTTGGGAGCAGCAGGAAGCACTATGGGCGCAGCGTCAATGACGCTGACGGTACAGGCCAGACAATTATTG
TCTGGTATAGTGCAGCAGCAGAACAATTTGCTGAGGGCTATTGAGGCGCAACAGCATCTGTTGCAACTCA
CAGTCTGGGGCATCAAGCAGCTCCAGGCAAGAATCCTGGCTGTGGAAAGATACCTAAAGGATCAACAGCT
CCTGGGGATTTGGGGTTGCTCTGGAAAACTCATTTGCACCACTGCTGTGCCTTGGAATGCTAGTTGGAGT
AATAAATCTCTGGAACAGATTTGGAATCACACGACCTGGATGGAGTGGGACAGAGAAATTAACAATTACA
CAAGCTTAATACACTCCTTAATTGAAGAATCGCAAAACCAGCAAGAAAAGAATGAACAAGAATTATTGGA
ATTAGATAAATGGGCAAGTTTGTGGAATTGGTTTAACATAACAAATTGGCTGTGGTATATAAAATTATTC
ATAATGATAGTAGGAGGCTTGGTAGGTTTAAGAATAGTTTTTGCTGTACTTTCTATAGTGAATAGAGTTA
GGCAGGGATATTCACCATTATCGTTTCAGACCCACCTCCCAACCCCGAGGGGACCCGACAGGCCCGAAGG
AATAGAAGAAGAAGGTGGAGAGAGAGACAGAGACAGATCCATTCGATTAGTGAACGGATCGGCACTGCGT
GCGCCAATTCTGCAGACAAATGGCAGTATTCATCCACAATTTTAAAAGAAAAGGGGGGATTGGGGGGTAC
AGTGCAGGGGAAAGAATAGTAGACATAATAGCAACAGACATACAAACTAAAGAATTACAAAAACAAATTA
CAAAAATTCAAAATTTTCGGGTTTATTACAGGGACAGCAGAGATCCAGTTTGGTTAATTAACCCGTGTCG
GCTCCAGATCTGGCCTCCGCGCCGGGTTTTGGCGCCTCCCGCGGGCGCCCCCCTCCTCACGGCGAGCGCT
GCCACGTCAGACGAAGGGCGCAGCGAGCGTCCTGATCCTTCCGCCCGGACGCTCAGGACAGCGGCCCGCT
GCTCATAAGACTCGGCCTTAGAACCCCAGTATCAGCAGAAGGACATTTTAGGACGGGACTTGGGTGACTC
TAGGGCACTGGTTTTCTTTCCAGAGAGCGGAACAGGCGAGGAAAAGTAGTCCCTTCTCGGCGATTCTGCG
GAGGGATCTCCGTGGGGCGGTGAACGCCGATGATTATATAAGGACGCGCCGGGTGTGGCACAGCTAGTTC
CGTCGCAGCCGGGATTTGGGTCGCGGTTCTTGTTTGTGGATCGCTGTGATCGTCACTTGGTGAGTAGCGG
GCTGCTGGGCTGGCCGGGGCTTTCGTGGCCGCCGGGCCGCTCGGTGGGACGGAAGCGTGTGGAGAGACCG
CCAAGGGCTGTAGTCTGGGTCCGCGAGCAAGGTTGCCCTGAACTGGGGGTTGGGGGGAGCGCAGCAAAAT
GGCGGCTGTTCCCGAGTCTTGAATGGAAGACGCTTGTGAGGCGGGCTGTGAGGTCGTTGAAACAAGGTGG
GGGGCATGGTGGGCGGCAAGAACCCAAGGTCTTGAGGCCTTCGCTAATGCGGGAAAGCTCTTATTCGGGT
GAGATGGGCTGGGGCACCATCTGGGGACCCTGACGTGAAGTTTGTCACTGACTGGAGAACTCGGTTTGTC
GTCTGTTGCGGGGGCGGCAGTTATGGCGGTGCCGTTGGGCAGTGCACCCGTACCTTTGGGAGCGCGCGCC
CTCGTCGTGTCGTGACGTCACCCGTTCTGTTGGCTTATAATGCAGGGTGGGGCCACCTGCCGGTAGGTGT
GCGGTAGGCTTTTCTCCGTCGCAGGACGCAGGGTTCGGGCCTAGGGTAGGCTCTCCTGAATCGACAGGCG
CCGGACCTCTGGTGAGGGGAGGGATAAGTGAGGCGTCAGTTTCTTTGGTCGGTTTTATGTACCTATCTTC
TTAAGTAGCTGAAGCTCCGGTTTTGAACTATGCGCTCGGGGTTGGCGAGTGTGTTTTGTGAAGTTTTTTA
GGCACCTTTTGAAATGTAATCATTTGGGTCAATATGTAATTTTCAGTGTTAGACTAGTAAATTGTCCGCT
AAATTCTGGCCGTTTTTGGCTTTTTTGTTAGACGAAGCTTGGGCTGCAGGTCGACTCTAGAGGATCCGCT
AGCGCCACCATGAGTAAAGGAGAAGAACTTTTCACTGGAGTTGTCCCAATTCTTGTTGAATTAGATGGTG
ATGTTAATGGGCACAAATTTTCTGTCAGTGGAGAGGGTGAAGGTGATGCAACATACGGAAAACTTACCCT
TAAATTTATTTGCACTACTGGAAAACTACCTGTTCCATGGCCAACACTTGTCACTACGTTAACTTATGGT
GTTCAATGCTTTTCAAGATACCCAGATCATATGAAACGGCATGACTTTTTCAAGAGTGCCATGCCCGAAG
GTTACGTACAGGAAAGAACTATATTTTTCAAAGATGACGGGAACTACAAGACACGTGCTGAAGTCAAGTT
TGAAGGTGATACCCTTGTTAATAGAATCGAGTTAAAAGGTATTGATTTTAAAGAAGATGGAAACATTCTT
GGACACAAATTGGAATACAACTATAACGATCACCAGGTGTACATCATGGCAGACAAACAAAAGAATGGAA
TCAAAGCTAACTTCAAAATTAGACACAACATTGAAGATGGAGGCGTTCAACTAGCAGACCATTATCAACA
AAATACTCCAATTGGCGATGGGCCCGTCCTTTTACCAGACAACCATTACCTGTTTACAACTTCTACTCTT
TCGAAAGATCCCAACGAAAAGAGAGACCACATGGTCCTTCTTGAGTTTGTAACAGCTGCTGGGATTACAC
ATGGCATGGATGAACTATACAAAGGTGGAGGAGGTAGATCCATGGTGAGCGAGCTGATTAAGGAGAACAT
GCACATGAAGCTGTACATGGAGGGCACCGTGAACAACCACCACTTCAAGTGCACATCCGAGGGCGAAGGC
AAGCCCTACGAGGGCACCCAGACCATGAGAATCAAGGCGGTCGAGGGCGGCCCTCTCCCCTTCGCCTTCG
ACATCCTGGCTACCAGCTTCATGTACGGCAGCAAAACCTTCATCAACCACACCCAGGGCATCCCCGACTT
CTTTAAGCAGTCCTTCCCCGAGGGCTTCACATGGGAGAGAGTCACCACATACGAAGACGGGGGCGTGCTG
ACCGCTACCCAGGACACCAGCCTCCAGGACGGCTGCCTCATCTACAACGTCAAGATCAGAGGGGTGAACT
TCCCATCCAACGGCCCTGTGATGCAGAAGAAAACACTCGGCTGGGAGGCCTCCACCGAGACCCTGTACCC
CGCTGACGGCGGCCTGGAAGGCAGAGCCGACATGGCCCTGAAGCTCGTGGGCGGGGGCCACCTGATCTGC
AACTTGAAGACCACATACAGATCCAAGAAACCCGCTAAGAACCTCAAGATGCCCGGCGTCTACTATGTGG
ACAGAAGACTGGAAAGAATCAAGGAGGCCGACAAAGAGACCTACGTCGAGCAGCACGAGGTGGCTGTGGC
CAGATACTGCGACCTCCCTAGCAAACTGGGGCACAGAGGTGGAGGAGGTTCCGGACTCAGATCTATGCCG
TCGGAGAAGACCTTCAAGCAGCGCCGCACCTTCGAACAAAGAGTAGAAGATGTCCGACTTATTCGAGAGC
AGCATCCAACCAAAATCCCGGTGATAATAGAACGATACAAGGGTGAGAAGCAGCTTCCTGTTCTGGATAA
AACAAAGTTCCTTGTACCTGACCATGTCAACATGAGTGAGCTCATCAAGATAATTAGAAGGCGCTTACAG
CTCAATGCTAATCAGGCCTTCTTCCTGTTGGTGAACGGACACAGCATGGTCAGCGTCTCCACACCAATCT
CAGAGGTGTATGAGAGTGAGAAAGATGAAGATGGATTCCTGTACATGGTCTACGCCTCCCAGGAGACGTT
CGGGATGAAATTGTCAGTGTAAGAATTCGATATCAAGCTTATCGATAATCAACCTCTGGATTACAAAATT
TGTGAAAGATTGACTGGTATTCTTAACTATGTTGCTCCTTTTACGCTATGTGGATACGCTGCTTTAATGC
CTTTGTATCATGCTATTGCTTCCCGTATGGCTTTCATTTTCTCCTCCTTGTATAAATCCTGGTTGCTGTC
TCTTTATGAGGAGTTGTGGCCCGTTGTCAGGCAACGTGGCGTGGTGTGCACTGTGTTTGCTGACGCAACC
CCCACTGGTTGGGGCATTGCCACCACCTGTCAGCTCCTTTCCGGGACTTTCGCTTTCCCCCTCCCTATTG
CCACGGCGGAACTCATCGCCGCCTGCCTTGCCCGCTGCTGGACAGGGGCTCGGCTGTTGGGCACTGACAA
TTCCGTGGTGTTGTCGGGGAAATCATCGTCCTTTCCTTGGCTGCTCGCCTGTGTTGCCACCTGGATTCTG
CGCGGGACGTCCTTCTGCTACGTCCCTTCGGCCCTCAATCCAGCGGACCTTCCTTCCCGCGGCCTGCTGC
CGGCTCTGCGGCCTCTTCCGCGTCTTCGCCTTCGCCCTCAGACGAGTCGGATCTCCCTTTGGGCCGCCTC
CCCGCATCGATACCGTCGACCTCGAGACCTAGAAAAACATGGAGCAATCACAAGTAGCAATACAGCAGCT
ACCAATGCTGATTGTGCCTGGCTAGAAGCACAAGAGGAGGAGGAGGTGGGTTTTCCAGTCACACCTCAGG
TACCTTTAAGACCAATGACTTACAAGGCAGCTGTAGATCTTAGCCACTTTTTAAAAGAAAAGGGGGGACT
GGAAGGGCTAATTCACTCCCAACGAAGACAAGATATCCTTGATCTGTGGATCTACCACACACAAGGCTAC
TTCCCTGATTGGCAGAACTACACACCAGGGCCAGGGATCAGATATCCACTGACCTTTGGATGGTGCTACA
AGCTAGTACCAGTTGAGCAAGAGAAGGTAGAAGAAGCCAATGAAGGAGAGAACACCCGCTTGTTACACCC
TGTGAGCCTGCATGGGATGGATGACCCGGAGAGAGAAGTATTAGAGTGGAGGTTTGACAGCCGCCTAGCA
TTTCATCACATGGCCCGAGAGCTGCATCCGGACTGTACTGGGTCTCTCTGGTTAGACCAGATCTGAGCCT
GGGAGCTCTCTGGCTAACTAGGGAACCCACTGCTTAAGCCTCAATAAAGCTTGCCTTGAGTGCTTCAAGT
AGTGTGTGCCCGTCTGTTGTGTGACTCTGGTAACTAGAGATCCCTCAGACCCTTTTAGTCAGTGTGGAAA
ATCTCTAGCAGGGCCCGTTTAAACCCGCTGATCAGCCTCGACTGTGCCTTCTAGTTGCCAGCCATCTGTT
GTTTGCCCCTCCCCCGTGCCTTCCTTGACCCTGGAAGGTGCCACTCCCACTGTCCTTTCCTAATAAAATG
AGGAAATTGCATCGCATTGTCTGAGTAGGTGTCATTCTATTCTGGGGGGTGGGGTGGGGCAGGACAGCAA
GGGGGAGGATTGGGAAGACAATAGCAGGCATGCTGGGGATGCGGTGGGCTCTATGGCTTCTGAGGCGGAA
AGAACCAGCTGGGGCTCTAGGGGGTATCCCC
[124 nt withheld, positions 10602-10725]
C
[91 nt withheld, positions 10727-10817]
A
[49 nt withheld, positions 10819-10867]
CCTTTGACGTTGGAGTCCACGTTCTTT
[37 nt withheld, positions 10895-10931]
ACCCTATCTCGGTCTATTCTTTTGATTTATAAGGGATTTTGCCGATTTCGGCCTATTGGTTAAAAAATGA
GCTGATTTAACAAAAATTTAACGCGAATTAATTCTGTGGAATGT
