>Addgene plasmid #61460 | FUGW-PK-hLC3 | addgene partial sequence | sequence record 101627 | hUBCpro-F 5'-TGAAGCTCCGGTTTTGAACT-3'
TNNNNNNNNGNGGNGGGGNCGNGGTGTTTGGGNAGTTTTTTAGGCACCTTTTGAAATGATAATCATTTGG
GTCAATATGTAATTTTCAGTGTTAGACTAGTAAATTGTCCGCTAAATTCTGGCCGTTTTTGGCTTTTTTG
TTAGACGAAGCTTGGGCTGCAGGTCGACTCTAGAGGATCCGCTAGCGCCACCATGAGTAAAGGAGAAGAA
CTTTTCACTGGAGTTGTCCCAATTCTTGTTGAATTAGATGGTGATGTTAATGGGCACAAATTTTCTGTCA
GTGGAGAGGGTGAAGGTGATGCAACATACGGAAAACTTACCCTTAAATTTATTTGCACNACTGGAAAACT
ACCTGTTCCATGGCCAACACTTGTCACNACGTTAACTTATGGTGTTCAATGCTTTTCAAGATACCCAGAT
CAGATGAAACGNCATGACTTTTTCAAGAGAGCCATGCCCGAANGTTACGTACAGGAAANAACNATAATNT
NCAAAGANGACGGCAAACNACAACGACCCNCGCAGAANCCCNAGTATNGANNNGTGATCCCCCNCNGATC
NNNCAANNGATNAAACNTGTANCGNACGTACACAATACTGGAAACCNCNCTCNGANNCCGGNANNTCGNN
NACCACNCTGAAACNCCACGCACAANCTGTCCGACCNNTNNCGANNCCACACANANNNCTCACNNNANNN
GNNNNCNCAANNNNCGNNNNNCACTAANCCAGANNNNGCACGCCGCNGGCCATGNCNNAAANCCNNCGAG
NACGNNTCAATGANCANCCNAGCCCNNGAAGNNNTTAANCNACTCNAGCCANANNCCAANNACNTANGNN
ANNAAGNANNNGCAANCNNACCNCACCCCAATCAANCANNCCCACNNTCNNCGGACCNANCCCCCNANCC
NAGCNCTTAAGNNACANNCNNNANCCNNAAACTGATCCTCCANNGAANCACNCAAANACGNCCCCCCNAN
CNANACNGACNNAAACNAAGGANNNCNACCCTAAAAGANCGAGACCNANCTNNNCACNNANNNNATNCAN
ANACNANCGAACNANGCAAANNACCCCAGACNNAAAGNCNNNNNGGCNATCTNCCCACCNATNCCTACCC
ACNAANCNNTCCCTCGCCCGTAANCCANTNCCCAAANACNNCGANTNNTAGNNNNCNCTCNNTCCNCNNC
CTNNGNCNCANAAATNNNANCGC
