>Addgene plasmid #61460 | FUGW-PK-hLC3 | addgene partial sequence | sequence record 101628 | Futet-R 5'-CAAAGGCATTAAAGCAGCGT-3'
TCCACCGAGACCCTGTACCCCGCTGACGGCGGCCTGGAAGGCAGAGCCGACATGGCCCTGAAGCTCGTGG
GCGGGGGCCACCTGATCTGCAACTTGAAGACCACATACAGATCCAAGAAACCCGCTAAGAACCTCAAGAT
GCCCGGCGTCTACTATGTGGACAGAAGACTGGAAAGAATCAAGGAGGCCGACAAAGAGACCTACGTCGAG
CAGCACGAGGTGGCTGTGGCCAGATACTGCGACCTCCCTAGCAAACTGGGGCACAGAGGTGGAGGAGGTT
CCGGACTCAGATCTATGCCGTCGGAGAAGACCTTCAAGCAGCGCCGCACCTTCGAACAAAGAGTAGAAGA
TGTCCGACTTATTCGAGAGCAGCATCCAACCAAAATCCCGGTGATAATAGAACGATACAAGGGTGAGAAG
CAGCTTCCTGTTCTGGATAAAACAAAGTTCCTTGTACCTGACCATGTCAACATGAGTGAGCTCATCAAGA
TAATTAGAAGGCGCTTACAGCTCAATGCTAATCAGGCCTTCTTCCTGTTGGTGAACGGACACAGCATGGT
CAGCGTCTCCACACCAATCTCAGAGGTGTATGAGAGTGAGAAAGATGAAGATGGATTCCTGTACATGGTC
TACGCCTCCCAGGAGACGTTCGGGATGAAATTGTCAGTGTAAGAATTCGATATCAAGCTTATCGATAATC
AACCTCTGGATTACAAAATTTGTGAAAGATTGACT
