>Addgene plasmid #61460 | FUGW-PK-hLC3 | addgene partial sequence | sequence record 101629 | GFP-F 5'-GGTCCTTCTTGAGTTTGTAAC-3'
GGTGGAGGAGGTAGATCCATGGTGAGCGAGCTGATTAAGGAGAACATGCACATGAAGCTGTACATGGAGG
GCACCGTGAACAACCACCACTTCAAGTGCACATCCGAGGGCGAAGGCAAGCCCTACGAGGGCACCCAGAC
CATGAGAATCAAGGCGGTCGAGGGCGGCCCTCTCCCCTTCGCCTTCGACATCCTGGCTACCAGCTTCATG
TACGGCAGCAAAACCTTCATCAACCACACCCAGGGCATCCCCGACTTCTTTAAGCAGTCCTTCCCCGAGG
GCTTCACATGGGAGAGAGTCACCACATACGAAGACGGGGGCGTGCTGACCGCTACCCAGGACACCAGCCT
CCAGGACGGCTGCCTCATCTACAACGTCAAGATCAGAGGGGTGAACTTCCCATCCAACGGCCCTGTGATG
CAGAAGAAAACACTCGGCTGGGAGGCCTCCACCGAGACCCTGTACCCCGCTGACGGCGGCCTGGAAGGCA
GAGCCGACATGGCCCTGAAGCTCGTGGGCGGGGGCCACCTGATCTGCAACTTGAAGACCACATACAGATC
CAAGAAACCCGCTAAGAA
